Addgene plasmid #122810: pAC10090_pLX-NpuDnaE(C)-Hygro(90-200)-SspDnaB(N-S0)-IRES-EGFP
Purpose: Plasmid 90:Lentiviral vector encoding NpuDnaE(C)-Hygro(90-200)-SspDnaB(N-S0)and EGFP
Depositing lab: Albert Cheng. Publication: Split Selectable Markers. Jillette N, Du M, Cheng AW. bioRxiv 452979 10.1101/452979.
Backbone
  Vector backbone: pAC10095_pLX-DEST-IRES-EGFP (Addgene# 122815)
  Vector type: Mammalian Expression, Lentiviral
  Selectable markers: NpuDnaE(C)-Hygro(90-200)-SspDnaB(N-S0)
Growth in bacteria
  Bacterial resistance: Ampicillin, 100 μg/mL
  Growth temperature: 30°C
  Growth strain: NEB Stable
  Copy number: Unknown
Gene/Insert
  Gene/Insert name: NpuDnaE(C)-Hygro(90-200)-SspDnaB(N-S0)
  Species: Synthetic
  Cloning method: Gateway Cloning
  Sequencing primers: 5′ CMV-Forward; 3′ IRES-R
Terms and licenses: Academic/Nonprofit Terms; Industry Terms: Not Available to Industry
Depositor comments: Please visit https://www.biorxiv.org/content/10.1101/452979v2 for BioRxiv preprint.
How to cite: pAC10090_pLX-NpuDnaE(C)-Hygro(90-200)-SspDnaB(N-S0)-IRES-EGFP was a gift from Albert Cheng (Addgene plasmid # 122810)
