[The description below was written by a language model from this plasmid's Addgene catalogue record and pLannotate feature annotations shown in this document.]
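Description:
pAC10090_pLX-NpuDnaE(C)-Hygro(90-200)-SspDnaB(N-S0)-IRES-EGFP is a 9,420-nt self-inactivating HIV-1-based lentiviral vector for mammalian expression, made by Gateway recombination into the pLX-DEST-IRES-EGFP destination backbone. In bacteria it is maintained through a high-copy ColE1/pUC-type origin and selected with ampicillin (AmpR); an f1 ori and an SV40 ori are also annotated. The viral framework consists of an RSV promoter fused to a truncated 5' LTR, the Ψ packaging signal with a gag fragment, the RRE for Rev-dependent export of the genomic RNA, a cPPT/CTS, WPRE, and a ΔU3 3' LTR followed by an SV40 poly(A) signal. An hPGK promoter is annotated upstream of the cPPT, but no coding sequence is annotated immediately downstream of it and the record does not explain its role.

The payload sits between attB1 and attB2, downstream of the CMV enhancer/promoter. It is a synthetic open reading frame encoding the middle portion of the hygromycin resistance protein (residues 90–200 by the construct name). This fragment is flanked at its N-terminus by the C-terminal half of the NpuDnaE split intein, which the feature table does not annotate, and at its C-terminus by an N-terminal SspDnaB intein fragment, detected as a Synechocystis dnaB fragment. A V5 tag is annotated after attB2; whether it is fused in frame is not stated. An EMCV IRES then drives EGFP from the same transcript, marking transduced cells.

The construct belongs to a split selectable marker system. The fragment should confer no resistance by itself. Presumably, functional hygromycin resistance is rebuilt by protein trans-splicing only when partner vectors supply the remaining fragments with complementary intein halves. That would let one antibiotic select for co-transduction of several lentiviruses.
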