Features (pLannotate 1.2.2; 33 found; start..end, strand, type, name):
     65..368     +  enhancer       CMV enhancer: human cytomegalovirus immediate early enhancer
    369..572     +  promoter       CMV promoter: human cytomegalovirus (CMV) immediate early promoter
    595..619     +  protein_bind   attB1: mutant version of attB; recombination site for the Gateway® BP reaction BP Clonase™
    751..1084    +  CDS            HygR (fragment): aminoglycoside phosphotransferase from E. coli confers resistance to hygromycin
   1081..1401    +  CDS            dnaB (fragment): DNAB_SYNY3 - Experimental evidence at protein level: Swiss-Prot protein existence level 1. Participates in initiation and elongation during chromosome replication; it exhibits DNA-dependent ATPase activity. From Synechocystis sp. (strain PCC 6803 / Kazusa).
   1420..1444    -  protein_bind   attB2: mutant version of attB; recombination site for the Gateway® BP reaction BP Clonase™
   1446..1487    +  CDS            V5 tag: epitope tag from simian virus 5
   1526..2086    +  misc_feature   IRES: internal ribosome entry site (IRES) of the encephalomyocarditis virus (EMCV)
   2089..2808    +  CDS            EGFP: the original enhanced GFP (Yang et al., 1996) mammalian codon-optimized
   2832..3420    +  misc_feature   WPRE: woodchuck hepatitis virus posttranscriptional regulatory element
   3471..3490    +  misc_feature   cPPT/CTS (fragment): central polypurine tract and central termination sequence of HIV-1
   3492..3725    +  LTR            3' LTR (ΔU3): self-inactivating 3' long terminal repeat (LTR) from HIV-1
   3803..3924    +  polyA_signal   SV40 poly(A) signal: SV40 polyadenylation signal
   3964..4099    +  rep_origin     SV40 ori: SV40 origin of replication
   4120..4138    -  promoter       T7 promoter: promoter for bacteriophage T7 RNA polymerase
   4146..4301    +  CDS            lacZα (fragment): LacZα fragment of β-galactosidase; lacZ fragment
   4306..4734    +  rep_origin     f1 ori (sequence partly withheld): f1 bacteriophage origin of replication; arrow indicates direction of (+) strand synthesis
   4787..4891    +  promoter       AmpR promoter: bla
   4892..5752    +  CDS            AmpR: β-lactamase; bla; confers resistance to ampicillin, carbenicillin, and related antibiotics
   5923..6511    +  rep_origin     ori: high-copy-number ColE1/pMB1/pBR322/pUC origin of replication
   6694..6786    +  CDS            lacI (fragment): lac repressor; lacI; The lac repressor binds to the lac operator to inhibit transcription in E. coli. This inhibition can be relieved by adding lactose or isopropyl-β-D-thiogalactopyranoside (IPTG).
   6799..6820    +  protein_bind   CAP binding site: CAP binding activates transcription in the presence of cAMP. E. coli catabolite activator protein
   6835..6865    +  promoter       lac promoter: promoter for the E. coli lac operon
   6873..6889    +  protein_bind   lac operator: The lac repressor binds to the lac operator to inhibit transcription in E. coli. This inhibition can be relieved by adding lactose or isopropyl-β-D-thiogalactopyranoside (IPTG). lac repressor encoded by lacI
   6934..6952    +  promoter       T3 promoter: promoter for bacteriophage T3 RNA polymerase
   6980..7206    +  promoter       RSV promoter: Rous sarcoma virus enhancer/promoter
   7207..7387    +  LTR            5' LTR (truncated): truncated 5' long terminal repeat (LTR) from HIV-1
   7434..7559    +  misc_feature   HIV-1 Ψ: packaging signal of human immunodeficiency virus type 1
   7543..7906    +  CDS            HIV-1 gag (fragment): gag protein from human immunodeficiency virus 1; gag
   8052..8285    +  misc_feature   RRE: The Rev response element (RRE) of HIV-1 allows for Rev-dependent mRNA export from the nucleus to the cytoplasm.
   8662..8688    +  CDS            Rev (fragment): human immunodeficiency virus 1 (HIV-1) Rev protein; rev; enhances nuclear export of unspliced and incompletely spliced viral mRNAs
   8689..9189    +  promoter       hPGK promoter: human phosphoglycerate kinase 1 promoter
   9251..9368    +  misc_feature   cPPT/CTS: central polypurine tract and central termination sequence of HIV-1
>Addgene plasmid #122810 | pAC10090_pLX-NpuDnaE(C)-Hygro(90-200)-SspDnaB(N-S0)-IRES-EGFP | depositor full sequence | sequence record 234315 | pAC10090_pLX-NpuDnaE(C)-Hygro(90-200)-SspDnaB(N-S0)-IRES-EGFP sequence 9420 bps
CCCGGGGTTATTAATAGTAATCAATTACGGGGTCATTAGTTCATAGCCCATATATGGAGTTCCGCGTTAC
ATAACTTACGGTAAATGGCCCGCCTGGCTGACCGCCCAACGACCCCCGCCCATTGACGTCAATAATGACG
TATGTTCCCATAGTAACGCCAATAGGGACTTTCCATTGACGTCAATGGGTGGAGTATTTACGGTAAACTG
CCCACTTGGCAGTACATCAAGTGTATCATATGCCAAGTACGCCCCCTATTGACGTCAATGACGGTAAATG
GCCCGCCTGGCATTATGCCCAGTACATGACCTTATGGGACTTTCCTACTTGGCAGTACATCTACGTATTA
GTCATCGCTATTACCATGGTGATGCGGTTTTGGCAGTACATCAATGGGCGTGGATAGCGGTTTGACTCAC
GGGGATTTCCAAGTCTCCACCCCATTGACGTCAATGGGAGTTTGTTTTGGCACCAAAATCAACGGGACTT
TCCAAAATGTCGTAACAACTCCGCCCCATTGACGCAAATGGGCGGTAGGCGTGTACGGTGGGAGGTCTAT
ATAAGCAGAGCTCTCTGGCTAACTGTCGGGATCAACAAGTTTGTACAAAAAAGCAGGCTCCGAATTCACC
GGTGCCGCCACCATGATTAAGATCGCTACGCGGAAGTACCTGGGGAAACAGAACGTCTACGACATAGGTG
TGGAGCGCGATCACAACTTTGCTCTGAAAAATGGATTTATCGCCAGCAACTGCATCTCCCGCCGTGCACA
GGGTGTCACGTTGCAAGACCTGCCTGAAACCGAACTGCCCGCTGTTCTGCAGCCGGTCGCGGAGGCCATG
GATGCGATCGCTGCGGCCGATCTTAGCCAGACGAGCGGGTTCGGCCCATTCGGACCGCAAGGAATCGGTC
AATACACTACATGGCGTGATTTCATATGCGCGATTGCTGATCCCCATGTGTATCACTGGCAAACTGTGAT
GGACGACACCGTCAGTGCGTCCGTCGCGCAGGCTCTCGATGAGCTGATGCTTTGGGCCGAGGACTGCCCC
GAAGTCCGGCACCTCGTGCACGCGGATTTCGGCTGTATCAGTGGCGACTCCCTGATCTCACTCGCAAGCA
CTGGAAAGCGAGTTAGCATCAAGGACTTGCTGGACGAAAAGGATTTCGAAATTTGGGCAATCAATGAGCA
GACCATGAAACTGGAGTCTGCAAAGGTGTCCCGGGTGTTTTGCACGGGTAAGAAGCTTGTTTATATCCTT
AAAACTAGACTGGGCCGGACGATCAAAGCCACCGCGAACCACAGATTCTTGACAATCGACGGGTGGAAAC
GGCTGGACGAACTGAGCTTGAAGGAGCACATCGCCCTTCCTCGGAAGCTCGAGTCATCTTCCCTGCAGCT
GTGATTAATTAAGAATTCGACCCAGCTTTCTTGTACAAAGTGGTTGGTAAGCCTATCCCTAACCCTCTCC
TCGGTCTCGATTCTACGTAGTAATGAGCTAGCAGTCTCGAGGTTAACGAATTCCGCCCCCCCCCTAACGT
TACTGGCCGAAGCCGCTTGGAATAAGGCCGGTGTGCGCTTGTCTATATGTTATTTTCCACCATATTGCCG
TCTTTTGGCAATGTGAGGGCCCGGAAACCTGGCCCTGTCTTCTTGACGAGCATTCCTAGGGGTCTTTCCC
CTCTCGCCAAAGGAATGCAAGGTCTGTTGAATGTCGTGAAGGAAGCAGTTCCTCTGGAAGCTTCTTGAAG
ACAAACAACGTCTGTAGCGACCCTTTGCAGGCAGCGGAACCCCCCACCTGGCGACAGGTGCCCCTGCGGC
CAAAAGCCACGTGTATAAGATACACCTGCAAAGGCGGCACAACCCCAGTGCCACGTTGTGAGTTGGATAG
TTGTGGAAAGAGTCAAATGGCTCTCCTCAAGCGTATTCAACAAGGGGCTGAAGGATGCCCAGAAGGTACC
CCATTGTATGGGATCTGATCTGGGGCCTCGGTGCACATGCTTTACATGTGTTTAGTCGAGGTTAAAAAAA
CGTCTAGGCCCCCCGAACCACGGGGACGTGGTTTTCCTTTGAAAAACACGATAATACCATGGTGAGCAAG
GGCGAGGAGCTGTTCACCGGGGTGGTGCCCATCCTGGTCGAGCTGGACGGCGACGTAAACGGCCACAAGT
TCAGCGTGTCCGGCGAGGGCGAGGGCGATGCCACCTACGGCAAGCTGACCCTGAAGTTCATCTGCACCAC
CGGCAAGCTGCCCGTGCCCTGGCCCACCCTCGTGACCACCCTGACCTACGGCGTGCAGTGCTTCAGCCGC
TACCCCGACCACATGAAGCAGCACGACTTCTTCAAGTCCGCCATGCCCGAAGGCTACGTCCAGGAGCGCA
CCATCTTCTTCAAGGACGACGGCAACTACAAGACCCGCGCCGAGGTGAAGTTCGAGGGCGACACCCTGGT
GAACCGCATCGAGCTGAAGGGCATCGACTTCAAGGAGGACGGCAACATCCTGGGGCACAAGCTGGAGTAC
AACTACAACAGCCACAACGTCTATATCATGGCCGACAAGCAGAAGAACGGCATCAAGGTGAACTTCAAGA
TCCGCCACAACATCGAGGACGGCAGCGTGCAGCTCGCCGACCACTACCAGCAGAACACCCCCATCGGCGA
CGGCCCCGTGCTGCTGCCCGACAACCACTACCTGAGCACCCAGTCCGCCCTGAGCAAAGACCCCAACGAG
AAGCGCGATCACATGGTCCTGCTGGAGTTCGTGACCGCCGCCGGGATCACTCTCGGCATGGACGAGCTGT
ACAAGTAACACCGGTGGCGCGTTAAGTCGACAATCAACCTCTGGATTACAAAATTTGTGAAAGATTGACT
GGTATTCTTAACTATGTTGCTCCTTTTACGCTATGTGGATACGCTGCTTTAATGCCTTTGTATCATGCTA
TTGCTTCCCGTATGGCTTTCATTTTCTCCTCCTTGTATAAATCCTGGTTGCTGTCTCTTTATGAGGAGTT
GTGGCCCGTTGTCAGGCAACGTGGCGTGGTGTGCACTGTGTTTGCTGACGCAACCCCCACTGGTTGGGGC
ATTGCCACCACCTGTCAGCTCCTTTCCGGGACTTTCGCTTTCCCCCTCCCTATTGCCACGGCGGAACTCA
TCGCCGCCTGCCTTGCCCGCTGCTGGACAGGGGCTCGGCTGTTGGGCACTGACAATTCCGTGGTGTTGTC
GGGGAAATCATCGTCCTTTCCTTGGCTGCTCGCCTGTGTTGCCACCTGGATTCTGCGCGGGACGTCCTTC
TGCTACGTCCCTTCGGCCCTCAATCCAGCGGACCTTCCTTCCCGCGGCCTGCTGCCGGCTCTGCGGCCTC
TTCCGCGTCTTCGCCTTCGCCCTCAGACGAGTCGGATCTCCCTTTGGGCCGCCTCCCCGCGTCGACTTTA
AGACCAATGACTTACAAGGCAGCTGTAGATCTTAGCCACTTTTTAAAAGAAAAGGGGGGACTGGAAGGGC
TAATTCACTCCCAACGAAGACAAGATCTGCTTTTTGCTTGTACTGGGTCTCTCTGGTTAGACCAGATCTG
AGCCTGGGAGCTCTCTGGCTAACTAGGGAACCCACTGCTTAAGCCTCAATAAAGCTTGCCTTGAGTGCTT
CAAGTAGTGTGTGCCCGTCTGTTGTGTGACTCTGGTAACTAGAGATCCCTCAGACCCTTTTAGTCAGTGT
GGAAAATCTCTAGCAGTACGTATAGTAGTTCATGTCATCTTATTATTCAGTATTTATAACTTGCAAAGAA
ATGAATATCAGAGAGTGAGAGGAACTTGTTTATTGCAGCTTATAATGGTTACAAATAAAGCAATAGCATC
ACAAATTTCACAAATAAAGCATTTTTTTCACTGCATTCTAGTTGTGGTTTGTCCAAACTCATCAATGTAT
CTTATCATGTCTGGCTCTAGCTATCCCGCCCCTAACTCCGCCCATCCCGCCCCTAACTCCGCCCAGTTCC
GCCCATTCTCCGCCCCATGGCTGACTAATTTTTTTTATTTATGCAGAGGCCGAGGCCGCCTCGGCCTCTG
AGCTATTCCAGAAGTAGTGAGGAGGCTTTTTTGGAGGCCTAGGGACGTACCCAATTCGCCCTATAGTGAG
TCGTATTACGCGCGCTCACTGGCCGTCGTTTTACAACGTCGTGACTGGGAAAACCCTGGCGTTACCCAAC
TTAATCGCCTTGCAGCACATCCCCCTTTCGCCAGCTGGCGTAATAGCGAAGAGGCCCGCACCGATCGCCC
TTCCCAACAGTTGCGCAGCCTGAATGGCGAATGGG
[124 nt withheld, positions 4306-4429]
C
[91 nt withheld, positions 4431-4521]
A
[49 nt withheld, positions 4523-4571]
CCTTTGACGTTGGAGTCCACGTTCTTT
[37 nt withheld, positions 4599-4635]
ACCCTATCTCGGTCTATTCTTTTGATTTATAAGGGATTTTGCCGATTTCGGCCTATTGGTTAAAAAATGA
GCTGATTTAACAAAAATTTAACGCGAATTTTAACAAAATATTAACGCTTACAATTTAGGTGGCACTTTTC
GGGGAAATGTGCGCGGAACCCCTATTTGTTTATTTTTCTAAATACATTCAAATATGTATCCGCTCATGAG
ACAATAACCCTGATAAATGCTTCAATAATATTGAAAAAGGAAGAGTATGAGTATTCAACATTTCCGTGTC
GCCCTTATTCCCTTTTTTGCGGCATTTTGCCTTCCTGTTTTTGCTCACCCAGAAACGCTGGTGAAAGTAA
AAGATGCTGAAGATCAGTTGGGTGCACGAGTGGGTTACATCGAACTGGATCTCAACAGCGGTAAGATCCT
TGAGAGTTTTCGCCCCGAAGAACGTTTTCCAATGATGAGCACTTTTAAAGTTCTGCTATGTGGCGCGGTA
TTATCCCGTATTGACGCCGGGCAAGAGCAACTCGGTCGCCGCATACACTATTCTCAGAATGACTTGGTTG
AGTACTCACCAGTCACAGAAAAGCATCTTACGGATGGCATGACAGTAAGAGAATTATGCAGTGCTGCCAT
AACCATGAGTGATAACACTGCGGCCAACTTACTTCTGACAACGATCGGAGGACCGAAGGAGCTAACCGCT
TTTTTGCACAACATGGGGGATCATGTAACTCGCCTTGATCGTTGGGAACCGGAGCTGAATGAAGCCATAC
CAAACGACGAGCGTGACACCACGATGCCTGTAGCAATGGCAACAACGTTGCGCAAACTATTAACTGGCGA
ACTACTTACTCTAGCTTCCCGGCAACAATTAATAGACTGGATGGAGGCGGATAAAGTTGCAGGACCACTT
CTGCGCTCGGCCCTTCCGGCTGGCTGGTTTATTGCTGATAAATCTGGAGCCGGTGAGCGTGGGTCTCGCG
GTATCATTGCAGCACTGGGGCCAGATGGTAAGCCCTCCCGTATCGTAGTTATCTACACGACGGGGAGTCA
GGCAACTATGGATGAACGAAATAGACAGATCGCTGAGATAGGTGCCTCACTGATTAAGCATTGGTAACTG
TCAGACCAAGTTTACTCATATATACTTTAGATTGATTTAAAACTTCATTTTTAATTTAAAAGGATCTAGG
TGAAGATCCTTTTTGATAATCTCATGACCAAAATCCCTTAACGTGAGTTTTCGTTCCACTGAGCGTCAGA
CCCCGTAGAAAAGATCAAAGGATCTTCTTGAGATCCTTTTTTTCTGCGCGTAATCTGCTGCTTGCAAACA
AAAAAACCACCGCTACCAGCGGTGGTTTGTTTGCCGGATCAAGAGCTACCAACTCTTTTTCCGAAGGTAA
CTGGCTTCAGCAGAGCGCAGATACCAAATACTGTTCTTCTAGTGTAGCCGTAGTTAGGCCACCACTTCAA
GAACTCTGTAGCACCGCCTACATACCTCGCTCTGCTAATCCTGTTACCAGTGGCTGCTGCCAGTGGCGAT
AAGTCGTGTCTTACCGGGTTGGACTCAAGACGATAGTTACCGGATAAGGCGCAGCGGTCGGGCTGAACGG
GGGGTTCGTGCACACAGCCCAGCTTGGAGCGAACGACCTACACCGAACTGAGATACCTACAGCGTGAGCT
ATGAGAAAGCGCCACGCTTCCCGAAGGGAGAAAGGCGGACAGGTATCCGGTAAGCGGCAGGGTCGGAACA
GGAGAGCGCACGAGGGAGCTTCCAGGGGGAAACGCCTGGTATCTTTATAGTCCTGTCGGGTTTCGCCACC
TCTGACTTGAGCGTCGATTTTTGTGATGCTCGTCAGGGGGGCGGAGCCTATGGAAAAACGCCAGCAACGC
GGCCTTTTTACGGTTCCTGGCCTTTTGCTGGCCTTTTGCTCACATGTTCTTTCCTGCGTTATCCCCTGAT
TCTGTGGATAACCGTATTACCGCCTTTGAGTGAGCTGATACCGCTCGCCGCAGCCGAACGACCGAGCGCA
GCGAGTCAGTGAGCGAGGAAGCGGAAGAGCGCCCAATACGCAAACCGCCTCTCCCCGCGCGTTGGCCGAT
TCATTAATGCAGCTGGCACGACAGGTTTCCCGACTGGAAAGCGGGCAGTGAGCGCAACGCAATTAATGTG
AGTTAGCTCACTCATTAGGCACCCCAGGCTTTACACTTTATGCTTCCGGCTCGTATGTTGTGTGGAATTG
TGAGCGGATAACAATTTCACACAGGAAACAGCTATGACCATGATTACGCCAAGCGCGCAATTAACCCTCA
CTAAAGGGAACAAAAGCTGGAGCTGCAAGCTTAATGTAGTCTTATGCAATACTCTTGTAGTCTTGCAACA
TGGTAACGATGAGTTAGCAACATGCCTTACAAGGAGAGAAAAAGCACCGTGCATGCCGATTGGTGGAAGT
AAGGTGGTACGATCGTGCCTTATTAGGAAGGCAACAGACGGGTCTGACATGGATTGGACGAACCACTGAA
TTGCCGCATTGCAGAGATATTGTATTTAAGTGCCTAGCTCGATACATAAACGGGTCTCTCTGGTTAGACC
AGATCTGAGCCTGGGAGCTCTCTGGCTAACTAGGGAACCCACTGCTTAAGCCTCAATAAAGCTTGCCTTG
AGTGCTTCAAGTAGTGTGTGCCCGTCTGTTGTGTGACTCTGGTAACTAGAGATCCCTCAGACCCTTTTAG
TCAGTGTGGAAAATCTCTAGCAGTGGCGCCCGAACAGGGACTTGAAAGCGAAAGGGAAACCAGAGGAGCT
CTCTCGACGCAGGACTCGGCTTGCTGAAGCGCGCACGGCAAGAGGCGAGGGGCGGCGACTGGTGAGTACG
CCAAAAATTTTGACTAGCGGAGGCTAGAAGGAGAGAGATGGGTGCGAGAGCGTCAGTATTAAGCGGGGGA
GAATTAGATCGCGATGGGAAAAAATTCGGTTAAGGCCAGGGGGAAAGAAAAAATATAAATTAAAACATAT
AGTATGGGCAAGCAGGGAGCTAGAACGATTCGCAGTTAATCCTGGCCTGTTAGAAACATCAGAAGGCTGT
AGACAAATACTGGGACAGCTACAACCATCCCTTCAGACAGGATCAGAAGAACTTAGATCATTATATAATA
CAGTAGCAACCCTCTATTGTGTGCATCAAAGGATAGAGATAAAAGACACCAAGGAAGCTTTAGACAAGAT
AGAGGAAGAGCAAAACAAAAGTAAGACCACCGCACAGCAAGCGGCCGCTGATCTTCAGACCTGGAGGAGG
AGATATGAGGGACAATTGGAGAAGTGAATTATATAAATATAAAGTAGTAAAAATTGAACCATTAGGAGTA
GCACCCACCAAGGCAAAGAGAAGAGTGGTGCAGAGAGAAAAAAGAGCAGTGGGAATAGGAGCTTTGTTCC
TTGGGTTCTTGGGAGCAGCAGGAAGCACTATGGGCGCAGCGTCAATGACGCTGACGGTACAGGCCAGACA
ATTATTGTCTGGTATAGTGCAGCAGCAGAACAATTTGCTGAGGGCTATTGAGGCGCAACAGCATCTGTTG
CAACTCACAGTCTGGGGCATCAAGCAGCTCCAGGCAAGAATCCTGGCTGTGGAAAGATACCTAAAGGATC
AACAGCTCCTGGGGATTTGGGGTTGCTCTGGAAAACTCATTTGCACCACTGCTGTGCCTTGGAATGCTAG
TTGGAGTAATAAATCTCTGGAACAGATTTGGAATCACACGACCTGGATGGAGTGGGACAGAGAAATTAAC
AATTACACAAGCTTAATACACTCCTTAATTGAAGAATCGCAAAACCAGCAAGAAAAGAATGAACAAGAAT
TATTGGAATTAGATAAATGGGCAAGTTTGTGGAATTGGTTTAACATAACAAATTGGCTGTGGTATATAAA
ATTATTCATAATGATAGTAGGAGGCTTGGTAGGTTTAAGAATAGTTTTTGCTGTACTTTCTATAGTGAAT
AGAGTTAGGCAGGGATATTCACCATTATCGTTTCAGACCCACCTCCCAACCCCGAGGGGACCCTTGCGCC
TTTTCCAAGGCAGCCCTGGGTTTGCGCAGGGACGCGGCTGCTCTGGGCGTGGTTCCGGGAAACGCAGCGG
CGCCGACCCTGGGTCTCGCACATTCTTCACGTCCGTTCGCAGCGTCACCCGGATCTTCGCCGCTACCCTT
GTGGGCCCCCCGGCGACGCTTCCTGCTCCGCCCCTAAGTCGGGAAGGTTCCTTGCGGTTCGCGGCGTGCC
GGACGTGACAAACGGAAGCCGCACGTCTCACTAGTACCCTCGCAGACGGACAGCGCCAGGGAGCAATGGC
AGCGCGCCGACCGCGATGGGCTGTGGCCAATAGCGGCTGCTCAGCAGGGCGCGCCGAGAGCAGCGGCCGG
GAAGGGGCGGTGCGGGAGGCGGGGTGTGGGGCGGTAGTGTGGGCCCTGTTCCTGCCCGCGCGGTGTTCCG
CATTCTGCAAGCCTCCGGAGCGCACGTCGGCAGTCGGCTCCCTCGTTGACCGAATCACCGACCTCTCTCC
CCAGGGGGTACCCAGCTGTCTAGAGAATTCTAGATCTTGAGACAAATGGCAGTATTCATCCACAATTTTA
AAAGAAAAGGGGGGATTGGGGGGTACAGTGCAGGGGAAAGAATAGTAGACATAATAGCAACAGACATACA
AACTAAAGAATTACAAAAACAAATTACAAAAATTCAAAATTTTCGGGTTTATTACAGGGACAGCAGAGAT
CCACTTTGGCGCCGGCTCGAGGGGG
